>Addgene plasmid #207625 | pU6-BoxB-petracrRNA | addgene full sequence | sequence record 409941 | Addgene NGS Result
CAAATAGGGGTTCCGCGCACATTTCCCCGAAAAGTGCCACCTGACGTCGCTAGCTGTACAAAAAAGCAGG
CTTTAAAGGAACCAATTCAGTCGACTGGATCCGGTACCAAGGTCGGGCAGGAAGAGGGCCTATTTCCCAT
GATTCCTTCATATTTGCATATACGATACAAGGCTGTTAGAGAGATAATTAGAATTAATTTGACTGTAAAC
ACAAAGATATTAGTACAAAATACGTGACGTAGAAAGTAATAATTTCTTGGGTAGTTTGCAGTTTTAAAAT
TATGTTTTAAAATGGACTATCATATGCTTACCGTAACTTGAAAGTATTTCGATTTCTTGGCTTTATATAT
CTTGTGGAAAGGACGAAACACCGGATAGGGCCCTGAAGAAGGGCCCTATCTCTTCGCGCAAGTTTAAATA
AGGCTAGTCCGTTATCAACTTGAAAAAGTGGGACCGAGTCGGTCCTCTGCCATCAAAGCGTGCTCAGTCT
GTTGACGCGGTTCTATCTAGTTACGCGTTAAACCAACTAGAAATTTTTTTAAGCTTGGGCCGCTCGAGGT
ACCTCTCTACATATGACATGTGAGCAAAAGGCCAGCAAAAGGCCAGGAACCGTAAAAAGGCCGCGTTGCT
GGCGTTTTTCCATAGGCTCCGCCCCCCTGACGAGCATCACAAAAATCGACGCTCAAGTCAGAGGTGGCGA
AACCCGACAGGACTATAAAGATACCAGGCGTTTCCCCCTGGAAGCTCCCTCGTGCGCTCTCCTGTTCCGA
CCCTGCCGCTTACCGGATACCTGTCCGCCTTTCTCCCTTCGGGAAGCGTGGCGCTTTCTCATAGCTCACG
CTGTAGGTATCTCAGTTCGGTGTAGGTCGTTCGCTCCAAGCTGGGCTGTGTGCACGAACCCCCCGTTCAG
CCCGACCGCTGCGCCTTATCCGGTAACTATCGTCTTGAGTCCAACCCGGTAAGACACGACTTATCGCCAC
TGGCAGCAGCCACTGGTAACAGGATTAGCAGAGCGAGGTATGTAGGCGGTGCTACAGAGTTCTTGAAGTG
GTGGCCTAACTACGGCTACACTAGAAGAACAGTATTTGGTATCTGCGCTCTGCTGAAGCCAGTTACCTTC
GGAAAAAGAGTTGGTAGCTCTTGATCCGGCAAACAAACCACCGCTGGTAGCGGTGGTTTTTTTGTTTGCA
AGCAGCAGATTACGCGCAGAAAAAAAGGATCTCAAGAAGATCCTTTGATCTTTTCTACGGGGTCTGACGC
TCAGTGGAACGAAAACTCACGTTAAGGGATTTTGGTCATGAGATTATCAAAAAGGATCTTCACCTAGATC
CTTTTAAATTAAAAATGAAGTTTTAAATCAATCTAAAGTATATATGAGTAAACTTGGTCTGACAGTTACC
AATGCTTAATCAGTGAGGCACCTATCTCAGCGATCTGTCTATTTCGTTCATCCATAGTTGCCTGACTCCC
CGTCGTGTAGATAACTACGATACGGGAGGGCTTACCATCTGGCCCCAGTGCTGCAATGATACCGCGAGAT
CCACGCTCACCGGCTCCAGATTTATCAGCAATAAACCAGCCAGCCGGAAGGGCCGAGCGCAGAAGTGGTC
CTGCAACTTTATCCGCCTCCATCCAGTCTATTAATTGTTGCCGGGAAGCTAGAGTAAGTAGTTCGCCAGT
TAATAGTTTGCGCAACGTTGTTGCCATTGCTACAGGCATCGTGGTGTCACGCTCGTCGTTTGGTATGGCT
TCATTCAGCTCCGGTTCCCAACGATCAAGGCGAGTTACATGATCCCCCATGTTGTGCAAAAAAGCGGTTA
GCTCCTTCGGTCCTCCGATCGTTGTCAGAAGTAAGTTGGCCGCAGTGTTATCACTCATGGTTATGGCAGC
ACTGCATAATTCTCTTACTGTCATGCCATCCGTAAGATGCTTTTCTGTGACTGGTGAGTACTCAACCAAG
TCATTCTGAGAATAGTGTATGCGGCGACCGAGTTGCTCTTGCCCGGCGTCAATACGGGATAATACCGCGC
CACATAGCAGAACTTTAAAAGTGCTCATCATTGGAAAACGTTCTTCGGGGCGAAAACTCTCAAGGATCTT
ACCGCTGTTGAGATCCAGTTCGATGTAACCCACTCGTGCACCCAACTGATCTTCAGCATCTTTTACTTTC
ACCAGCGTTTCTGGGTGAGCAAAAACAGGAAGGCAAAATGCCGCAAAAAAGGGAATAAGGGCGACACGGA
AATGTTGAATACTCATACTCTTCCTTTTTCAATATTATTGAAGCATTTATCAGGGTTATTGTCTCATGAG
CGGATACATATTTGAATGTATTTAGAAAAATAAA
Features (pLannotate 1.2.2; 7 found; start..end, strand, type, name):
     55..72      +  protein_bind   attB1 (fragment): mutant version of attB; recombination site for the Gateway® BP reaction BP Clonase™
    124..364     +  promoter       U6 promoter: RNA polymerase III promoter for human U6 snRNA
    378..396     +  protein_bind   boxB: λ N peptide binding site consisting of an RNA hairpin within the N-utliization (nut) site of the λ bacteriophage transcript (Tan and Frankel, 1995) λN peptide
    408..463     +  misc_RNA       gRNA scaffold (fragment): guide RNA scaffold for the Streptococcus pyogenes CRISPR/Cas9 system
    637..1225    -  rep_origin     ori: high-copy-number ColE1/pMB1/pBR322/pUC origin of replication
   1396..2256    -  CDS            AmpR: β-lactamase; bla; confers resistance to ampicillin, carbenicillin, and related antibiotics
   2257..17      -  promoter       AmpR promoter (across the origin): bla
