[The description below was written by a language model from this plasmid's Addgene catalogue record and pLannotate feature annotations shown in this document.]
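Description:
pU6-BoxB-petracrRNA is a compact (about 2.3 kb) mammalian small-RNA expression plasmid built on the pU6-pegRNA-GG-acceptor backbone, a vector designed for Golden Gate insertion of prime-editing guide RNAs. It is propagated in E. coli as a high-copy plasmid through a ColE1/pUC-type origin and selected with ampicillin through a β-lactamase gene driven by its native bla promoter. There is no mammalian selection marker or reporter among the annotated features, so the construct appears suited to transient delivery. A short attB1 fragment upstream of the promoter appears to be a backbone remnant with no stated role.

The payload is a 161 bp synthetic insert, BoxB-petracrRNA, cloned between two BsaI sites that were destroyed in the process and placed directly downstream of the human U6 promoter, an RNA polymerase III promoter well suited to producing short, defined, non-polyadenylated transcripts. The annotation places a boxB hairpin, the RNA element from the bacteriophage λ nut site that is bound by the λN peptide, at the 5′ end of the transcript. It is followed by a partial match to the Streptococcus pyogenes Cas9 guide RNA scaffold, consistent with a tracrRNA-like portion rather than a complete single guide. The remaining insert sequence is not annotated, and the record does not detail its contents, although the name suggests prime-editing extension elements.

According to the associated publication title, the plasmid belongs to a molecular proximity sensor based on an engineered, dual-component guide RNA. The boxB tag would presumably allow this RNA half to be tethered to a λN-fused protein, though the record itself states only that the plasmid expresses BoxB-petracrRNA in mammalian cells.
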