Addgene plasmid #207625: pU6-BoxB-petracrRNA
Purpose: Expresses BoxB-petracrRNA in mammalian cells (with a human-U6 promoter)
Depositing lab: Jay Shendure. Depositing organization: University of Washington. Publication: A molecular proximity sensor based on an engineered, dual-component guide RNA. Choi J, Chen W, Liao H, Li X, Shendure J. Elife. 2025 Feb 12;13:RP98110. doi: 10.7554/eLife.98110. PubMed 39937081.
Backbone
  Vector backbone: pU6-pegRNA-GG-acceptor
  Backbone manufacturer: David Liu
  Vector type: Synthetic Biology
Growth in bacteria
  Bacterial resistance: Ampicillin, 100 μg/mL
  Growth temperature: 37°C
  Growth strain: DH5alpha
  Copy number: High Copy
Gene/Insert
  Gene/Insert name: BoxB-petracrRNA
  Species: Synthetic
  Insert size (bp): 161
  Promoter: hU6
  Cloning method: Restriction Enzyme; 5′ cloning site BsaI (destroyed during cloning); 3′ cloning site BsaI (destroyed during cloning)
  Sequencing primers: 5′ U6
Terms and licenses: Academic/Nonprofit Terms; Industry Terms: Not Available to Industry
Depositor comments: Please visit https://doi.org/10.1101/2023.08.14.553235 for bioRxiv preprint.
How to cite: pU6-BoxB-petracrRNA was a gift from Jay Shendure (Addgene plasmid # 207625 ; http://n2t.net/addgene:207625 ; RRID:Addgene_207625)
